Addgene plasmid #139109: pJ4M_hnRNPA2_FL_WT
Purpose: Express FL hnRNPA2 with a C-terminal MBP tag
Depositing lab: Nicolas Fawzi. Depositing organization: Brown University. Publication: Weak binding to the A2RE RNA rigidifies hnRNPA2 RRMs and reduces liquid-liquid phase separation and aggregation. Ryan VH, Watters S, Amaya J, Khatiwada B, Venditti V, Naik MT, Fawzi NL. Nucleic Acids Res. 2020 Sep 1. pii: 5900113. doi: 10.1093/nar/gkaa710. PubMed 32870271.
Backbone
  Vector backbone: pJ4M
  Vector type: Bacterial Expression
Growth in bacteria
  Bacterial resistance: Kanamycin, 50 μg/mL
  Growth temperature: 37°C
  Growth strain: DH5alpha
  Copy number: High Copy
Gene/Insert
  Gene/Insert name: hnRNPA2
  Species: H. sapiens (human)
  Mutation: none
  Entrez Gene: HNRNPA2B1 (a.k.a. HNRNPA2, HNRNPB1, HNRPA2, HNRPA2B1, HNRPB1, IBMPFD2, OPMD2, RNPA2, SNRPB1)
  Cloning method: Restriction Enzyme; 5′ cloning site unknown (unknown if destroyed)
Terms and licenses: Academic/Nonprofit Terms; Industry Terms: Not Available to Industry
How to cite: pJ4M_hnRNPA2_FL_WT was a gift from Nicolas Fawzi (Addgene plasmid # 139109 ; http://n2t.net/addgene:139109 ; RRID:Addgene_139109)
