[The description below was written by a language model from this plasmid's Addgene catalogue record and pLannotate feature annotations shown in this document.]
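Description:
pJ4M_hnRNPA2_FL_WT is a bacterial expression plasmid built on the pJ4M backbone for producing full-length, wild-type human hnRNPA2 (gene HNRNPA2B1) as a fusion with a C-terminal maltose-binding protein tag. It replicates in E. coli from a high-copy ColE1/pUC-type origin and is selected with kanamycin through an aph(3')-Ia (KanR) gene, which the annotation places downstream of a fragment of the AmpR (bla) promoter.

Expression is driven by a T7 promoter immediately followed by a lac operator, and the plasmid carries its own lacI gene with its promoter. Transcription is therefore held off by Lac repressor and switched on with IPTG in a host that supplies T7 RNA polymerase. The hnRNPA2 coding sequence comes first; the automated annotation matched it to the bovine orthologue, but the catalogue entry gives the species as human with no mutations. It is followed by a signal-sequence-less MBP, so the fusion stays in the cytosol. Downstream of MBP lie a short attB1-like fragment and a polyhistidine tag fragment, then the T7 terminator. The record does not state whether the His tag is in frame with the fusion or whether a protease cleavage site separates hnRNPA2 from MBP. Fragments of rrnB terminators flank the cassette region and probably insulate it from readthrough; a small lacZα remnant is also annotated.

MBP fusions are commonly used to improve the solubility of aggregation-prone proteins and to allow affinity purification. The associated publication concerns RNA binding, liquid-liquid phase separation and aggregation of hnRNPA2, consistent with use of this plasmid for recombinant protein production for in vitro biophysical studies.
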