Features (pLannotate 1.2.2; 17 found; start..end, strand, type, name):
    270..288     +  promoter       T7 promoter: promoter for bacteriophage T7 RNA polymerase
    289..313     +  protein_bind   lac operator: The lac repressor binds to the lac operator to inhibit transcription in E. coli. This inhibition can be relieved by adding lactose or isopropyl-β-D-thiogalactopyranoside (IPTG). lac repressor encoded by lacI
    359..1381    +  CDS            HNRNPA2B1: ROA2_BOVIN - Also known as HNRPA2B1. Experimental evidence at transcript level: Swiss-Prot protein existence level 2. Heterogeneous nuclear ribonucleoprotein (hnRNP) that associates with nascent pre-mRNAs, packaging them into hnRNP particles. The hnRNP particle arrangement on nascent hnRNA is non-random and sequence-dependent and serves to condense and stabilize the transcripts and minimize tangling and knotting. Packaging plays a role in various processes such as transcription, pre-mRNA processing, RNA nuclear export, subcellular location, mRNA translation and stability of mature mRNAs. Forms
   1418..2515    +  CDS            MBP: maltose binding protein from E. coli; malE (mutated); This version of the gene does not encode a signal sequence, so MBP will remain in the cytosol.
   2535..2553    +  protein_bind   attB1 (fragment): mutant version of attB; core recombination site for the Gateway® BP reaction BP Clonase™
   2567..2583    +  CDS            7xHis (fragment): 6xHis affinity tag
   2592..2639    +  terminator     T7 terminator: transcription terminator for bacteriophage T7 RNA polymerase
   2699..2739    -  terminator     rrnB T1 terminator (fragment): transcription terminator T1 from the E. coli rrnB gene
   2741..2856    -  ncRNA          5S rRNA: Accession: RF00001 - 5S ribosomal RNA
   2887..2911    +  CDS            KanR (fragment): aminoglycoside phosphotransferase; aph(3')-Ia; confers resistance to kanamycin in bacteria or G418 (Geneticin®) in eukaryotes
   2941..3037    +  promoter       AmpR promoter (fragment): bla
   3040..3849    +  CDS            KanR: aminoglycoside phosphotransferase; aph(3')-Ia; confers resistance to kanamycin in bacteria or G418 (Geneticin®) in eukaryotes
   3858..3931    +  promoter       lacI promoter (fragment): lacI
   3932..5011    +  CDS            lacI: LACI_ECOLI - Experimental evidence at protein level: Swiss-Prot protein existence level 1. Repressor of the lactose operon. Binds allolactose as an inducer. From Escherichia coli (strain K12).
   5100..5688    +  rep_origin     ori: high-copy-number ColE1/pMB1/pBR322/pUC origin of replication
   5913..5930    +  terminator     rrnB T2 terminator (fragment): transcription terminator T2 from the E. coli rrnB gene
   5955..5974    -  CDS            lacZα (fragment): LacZα fragment of β-galactosidase; lacZ fragment
>Addgene plasmid #139109 | pJ4M_hnRNPA2_FL_WT | addgene full sequence | sequence record 274842 | Addgene NGS Result
CACTTTAAATAAGATACGTTGCTTTTTCGATTGATGAACACCTATAATTAAACTATTCATCTATTATTTA
TGATTTTTTGTATATACAATATTTCTAGTTTGTTAAAGAGAATTAAGAAAATAAATCTCGAAAATAATAA
AGGGAAAATCAGTTTTTGATATCAAAATTATACATGTCAACGATAATACAAAATATAATACAAACTATAA
GATGTTATCAGTATTTATTATGCATTTAGAATAAATTTTGTGTCGCCCTTCCGCGAAATTAATACGACTC
ACTATAGGGGAATTGTGAGCGGATAACAATTCCCCTCTAGAAATAATTTTGTTTAACTTTTGAAGGAGAT
ATACCCATATGGAACGTGAAAAAGAGCAGTTTCGCAAGTTGTTTATCGGTGGCCTGAGCTTCGAAACTAC
CGAAGAGAGCCTGCGCAACTATTATGAGCAGTGGGGTAAACTGACGGATTGCGTCGTGATGCGTGACCCG
GCGAGCAAGCGCAGCCGTGGCTTCGGTTTCGTCACCTTCTCCAGCATGGCAGAGGTTGACGCCGCTATGG
CAGCCCGTCCTCACAGCATTGACGGCCGTGTGGTTGAGCCGAAGCGTGCGGTCGCTCGTGAAGAGTCGGG
TAAGCCGGGTGCTCACGTCACCGTCAAAAAGCTGTTCGTGGGTGGTATCAAGGAAGATACCGAGGAACAC
CACTTGCGCGACTACTTCGAGGAATATGGCAAAATCGATACCATTGAGATCATTACGGACCGTCAAAGCG
GCAAAAAGCGTGGTTTCGGCTTTGTTACGTTTGACGATCACGACCCGGTTGACAAAATCGTGCTGCAAAA
GTACCACACCATTAACGGCCACAACGCCGAGGTGCGTAAAGCGCTGAGCCGTCAAGAGATGCAAGAAGTG
CAGTCCTCTCGCAGCGGTCGTGGTGGCAACTTTGGTTTCGGTGATAGCCGCGGTGGTGGCGGCAACTTCG
GTCCGGGTCCGGGCAGCAATTTCCGTGGTGGTTCCGACGGTTACGGTAGCGGTCGCGGCTTTGGCGATGG
CTATAATGGTTACGGTGGTGGTCCGGGCGGCGGCAATTTCGGTGGTAGCCCGGGTTACGGCGGTGGTCGC
GGCGGTTATGGCGGTGGCGGTCCAGGCTACGGTAACCAGGGTGGTGGTTATGGTGGTGGCTACGATAACT
ATGGCGGTGGTAACTATGGTAGCGGCAATTACAATGATTTTGGCAACTACAACCAGCAACCGAGCAATTA
CGGCCCGATGAAATCCGGCAATTTTGGCGGTTCCCGTAATATGGGTGGTCCGTATGGTGGCGGTAACTAC
GGCCCGGGTGGTAGCGGTGGTTCTGGCGGCTATGGTGGCCGCAGCCGTTACCTCGAGGAGAACCTGTACT
TTCAGGGTAGCGGTACCAAAATCGAAGAAGGTAAACTGGTAATCTGGATTAACGGCGATAAAGGCTATAA
CGGTCTCGCTGAAGTCGGTAAGAAATTCGAGAAAGATACCGGAATTAAAGTCACCGTTGAGCATCCGGAT
AAACTGGAAGAGAAATTCCCACAGGTTGCGGCAACTGGCGATGGCCCTGACATTATCTTCTGGGCACACG
ACCGCTTTGGTGGCTACGCTCAATCTGGCCTGTTGGCTGAAATCACCCCGGACAAAGCGTTCCAGGACAA
GCTGTATCCGTTTACCTGGGATGCCGTACGTTACAACGGCAAGCTGATTGCTTACCCGATCGCTGTTGAA
GCGTTATCGCTGATTTATAACAAAGATCTGCTGCCGAACCCGCCAAAAACCTGGGAAGAGATCCCGGCGC
TGGATAAAGAACTGAAAGCGAAAGGTAAGAGCGCGCTGATGTTCAACCTGCAAGAACCGTACTTCACCTG
GCCGCTGATTGCTGCTGACGGGGGTTATGCGTTCAAGTATGAAAACGGCAAGTACGACATTAAAGACGTG
GGCGTGGATAACGCTGGCGCGAAAGCGGGTCTGACCTTCCTGGTTGACCTGATTAAAAACAAACACATGA
ATGCAGACACCGATTACTCCATCGCAGAAGCTGCCTTTAATAAAGGCGAAACAGCGATGACCATCAACGG
CCCGTGGGCATGGTCCAACATCGACACCAGCAAAGTGAATTATGGTGTAACGGTACTGCCGACCTTCAAG
GGTCAACCATCCAAACCGTTCGTTGGCGTGCTGAGCGCAGGTATTAACGCCGCCAGTCCGAACAAAGAGC
TGGCAAAAGAGTTCCTCGAAAACTATCTGCTGACTGATGAAGGTCTGGAAGCGGTTAATAAAGACAAACC
GCTGGGTGCCGTAGCGCTGAAGTCTTACGAGGAAGAGTTGGCGAAAGATCCACGTATTGCCGCCACCATG
GAAAACGCCCAGAAAGGTGAAATCATGCCGAACATCCCGCAGATGTCCGCTTTCTGGTATGCCGTGCGTA
CTGCGGTGATCAACGCCGCCAGCGGTCGTCAGACTGTCGATGAAGCCCTGAAAGACGCGCAGACTAATTC
GGGATCTGATATCACAAGTTTGTACAAAAAAGCTGAAGGCGGTACCCATCACCATCACCATCATTGACCC
CCTAGCATAACCCCTTGGGGCCTCTAAACGGGTCTTGAGGGGTTTTTTGCCCCTGAGACGCGTCAATCGA
GTTCGTACCTAAGGGCGACACCCCCTAATTAGCCCGGGCGAAAGGCCCAGTCTTTCGACTGAGCCTTTCG
TTTTATTTGATGCCTGGCAGTTCCCTACTCTCGCATGGGGAGTCCCCACACTACCATCGGCGCTACGGCG
TTTCACTTCTGAGTTCGGCATGGGGTCAGGTGGGACCACCGCGCTACTGCCGCCAGGCAAACAAGGGGTG
TTATGAGCCATATTCAGGTATAAATGGGCTCGCGATAATGTTCAGAATTGGTTAATTGGTTGTAACACTG
ACCCCTATTTGTTTATTTTTCTAAATACATTCAAATATGTATCCGCTCATGAGACAATAACCCTGATAAA
TGCTTCAATAATATTGAAAAAGGAAGAATATGAGCCATATTCAACGGGAAACGTCGAGGCCGCGATTAAA
TTCCAACATGGATGCTGATTTATATGGGTATAAATGGGCTCGCGATAATGTCGGGCAATCAGGTGCGACA
ATCTATCGCTTGTATGGGAAGCCCGATGCGCCAGAGTTGTTTCTGAAACATGGCAAAGGTAGCGTTGCCA
ATGATGTTACAGATGAGATGGTCAGACTAAACTGGCTGACGGAATTTATGCCACTTCCGACCATCAAGCA
TTTTATCCGTACTCCTGATGATGCATGGTTACTCACCACTGCGATCCCCGGAAAAACAGCGTTCCAGGTA
TTAGAAGAATATCCTGATTCAGGTGAAAATATTGTTGATGCGCTGGCAGTGTTCCTGCGCCGGTTGCACT
CGATTCCTGTTTGTAATTGTCCTTTTAACAGCGATCGCGTATTTCGCCTCGCTCAGGCGCAATCACGAAT
GAATAACGGTTTGGTTGATGCGAGTGATTTTGATGACGAGCGTAATGGCTGGCCTGTTGAACAAGTCTGG
AAAGAAATGCATAAACTTTTGCCATTCTCACCGGATTCAGTCGTCACTCATGGTGATTTCTCACTTGATA
ACCTTATTTTTGACGAGGGGAAATTAATAGGTTGTATTGATGTTGGACGAGTCGGAATCGCAGACCGATA
CCAGGATCTTGCCATCCTATGGAACTGCCTCGGTGAGTTTTCTCCTTCATTACAGAAACGGCTTTTTCAA
AAATATGGTATTGATAATCCTGATATGAATAAATTGCAATTTCATTTGATGCTCGATGAGTTTTTCTAAG
CGGCGCGCCATCGAATGGCGCAAAACCTTTCGCGGTATGGCATGATAGCGCCCGGAAGAGAGTCAATTCA
GGGTGGTGAATATGAAACCAGTAACGTTATACGATGTCGCAGAGTATGCCGGTGTCTCTTATCAGACCGT
TTCCCGCGTGGTGAACCAGGCCAGCCACGTTTCTGCGAAAACGCGGGAAAAAGTGGAAGCGGCGATGGCG
GAGCTGAATTACATTCCCAACCGCGTGGCACAACAACTGGCGGGCAAACAGTCGTTGCTGATTGGCGTTG
CCACCTCCAGTCTGGCCCTGCACGCGCCGTCGCAAATTGTCGCGGCGATTAAATCTCGCGCCGATCAACT
GGGTGCCAGCGTGGTGGTGTCGATGGTAGAACGAAGCGGCGTCGAAGCCTGTAAAGCGGCGGTGCACAAT
CTTCTCGCGCAACGCGTCAGTGGGCTGATCATTAACTATCCGCTGGATGACCAGGATGCCATTGCTGTGG
AAGCTGCCTGCACTAATGTTCCGGCGTTATTTCTTGATGTCTCTGACCAGACACCCATCAACAGTATTAT
TTTCTCCCATGAGGACGGTACGCGACTGGGCGTGGAGCATCTGGTCGCATTGGGTCACCAGCAAATCGCG
CTGTTAGCGGGCCCATTAAGTTCTGTCTCGGCGCGTCTGCGTCTGGCTGGCTGGCATAAATATCTCACTC
GCAATCAAATTCAGCCGATAGCGGAACGGGAAGGCGACTGGAGTGCCATGTCCGGTTTTCAACAAACCAT
GCAAATGCTGAATGAGGGCATCGTTCCCACTGCGATGCTGGTTGCCAACGATCAGATGGCGCTGGGCGCA
ATGCGCGCCATTACCGAGTCCGGGCTGCGCGTTGGTGCGGATATCTCGGTAGTGGGATACGACGATACCG
AAGATAGCTCATGTTATATCCCGCCGTTAACCACCATCAAACAGGATTTTCGCCTGCTGGGGCAAACCAG
CGTGGACCGCTTGCTGCAACTCTCTCAGGGCCAGGCGGTGAAGGGCAATCAGCTGTTGCCAGTCTCACTG
GTGAAAAGAAAAACCACCCTGGCGCCCAATACGCAAACCGCCTCTCCCCGCGCGTTGGCCGATTCATTAA
TGCAGCTGGCACGACAGGTTTCCCGACTGGAAAGCGGGCAGTGACTCATGACCAAAATCCCTTAACGTGA
GTTACGCGCGCGTCGTTCCACTGAGCGTCAGACCCCGTAGAAAAGATCAAAGGATCTTCTTGAGATCCTT
TTTTTCTGCGCGTAATCTGCTGCTTGCAAACAAAAAAACCACCGCTACCAGCGGTGGTTTGTTTGCCGGA
TCAAGAGCTACCAACTCTTTTTCCGAAGGTAACTGGCTTCAGCAGAGCGCAGATACCAAATACTGTTCTT
CTAGTGTAGCCGTAGTTAGCCCACCACTTCAAGAACTCTGTAGCACCGCCTACATACCTCGCTCTGCTAA
TCCTGTTACCAGTGGCTGCTGCCAGTGGCGATAAGTCGTGTCTTACCGGGTTGGACTCAAGACGATAGTT
ACCGGATAAGGCGCAGCGGTCGGGCTGAACGGGGGGTTCGTGCACACAGCCCAGCTTGGAGCGAACGACC
TACACCGAACTGAGATACCTACAGCGTGAGCTATGAGAAAGCGCCACGCTTCCCGAAGGGAGAAAGGCGG
ACAGGTATCCGGTAAGCGGCAGGGTCGGAACAGGAGAGCGCACGAGGGAGCTTCCAGGGGGAAACGCCTG
GTATCTTTATAGTCCTGTCGGGTTTCGCCACCTCTGACTTGAGCGTCGATTTTTGTGATGCTCGTCAGGG
GGGCGGAGCCTATGGAAAAACGCCAGCAACGCGGCCTTTTTACGGTTCCTGGCCTTTTGCTGGCCTTTTG
CTCACATGTTCTTTCCTGCGTTATCCCCTGATTCTGTGGATAACCGTATTACCGCCTTTGAGTGAGCTGA
TACCGCTCGCCGCAGCCGAACGACCGAGCGCAGCGAGTCAGTGAGCGAGGAAGCGGAAGGCGAGAGTAGG
GAACTGCCAGGCATCAAACTAAGCAGAAGGCCCCTGACGGATGGCCTTTTTGCGTTTCTACAAACTCTTT
CTGTGTTGTAAAACGACGGCCAGTCTTAAGCTCGGGCCCCCTGGGCGGTTCTGATAACGAGTAATCGTTA
ATCCGCAAATAACGTAAAAACCCGCTTCGGCGGGTTTTTTTATGGGGGGAGTTTAGGGAAAGAGCATTTG
TCAGAATATTTAAGGGCGCCTGTCACTTTGCTTGATATATGAGAATTATTTAACCTTATAAATGAGAAAA
AAGCAACG
